Addgene plasmid #128529: pMJA154
Purpose: Expresses mutant Ber e 1 in Pichia
Depositing lab: Marcos Alcocer. Depositing organization: University of Nottingham.
Backbone
  Vector backbone: pPIC9
  Backbone manufacturer: Invitrogen
  Backbone size w/o insert (bp): 8016
  Vector type: Yeast Expression
  Selectable markers: HIS4
Growth in bacteria
  Bacterial resistance: Ampicillin, 100 μg/mL
  Growth temperature: 37°C
  Growth strain: DH5alpha
  Copy number: Unknown
Gene/Insert
  Gene/Insert name: mutant Ber e 1 (alt name: M80400)
  Species: Bertholletia excelsa
  Insert size (bp): 333
  Promoter: AOX1
  Cloning method: Restriction Enzyme; 5′ cloning site XhoI (not destroyed); 3′ cloning site EcoRI (not destroyed)
  Sequencing primers: 5′ CGACTGGTTCCAATTGACAAGCTTT; 3′ TGCATCTCTCAGGCAAATGGCA
Terms and licenses: Academic/Nonprofit Terms; Industry Terms: Not Available to Industry
Depositor comments: secreted Ber e 1 from Brazil nut mutant S101A
How to cite: pMJA154 was a gift from Marcos Alcocer (Addgene plasmid # 128529 ; http://n2t.net/addgene:128529 ; RRID:Addgene_128529)
