[The description below was written by a language model from this plasmid's Addgene catalogue record and pLannotate feature annotations shown in this document.]
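Description:
pMJA154 is a Pichia pastoris (Komagataella phaffii) secretory expression plasmid built on the Invitrogen pPIC9 backbone, carrying a mutant form of Ber e 1, the 2S albumin seed storage protein of Brazil nut (Bertholletia excelsa). The roughly 330 bp insert was cloned between XhoI and EcoRI sites, both retained, and the depositor identifies the variant as the S101A mutant. The full sequenced construct is about 8.3 kb.

Expression is driven by the methanol-inducible AOX1 promoter. The coding region begins with the Saccharomyces cerevisiae α-factor prepro secretion signal, joined directly to the Ber e 1 sequence, so that the fusion enters the secretory pathway. Kex2 cleavage after the dibasic KR site, followed by removal of the Glu-Ala dipeptides, then releases the mature protein into the culture medium. Transcription ends at the AOX1 terminator, which is preceded by a short residual fragment of the AOX1 coding sequence. The Pichia HIS4 gene serves as the auxotrophic marker for selecting transformants in his4 host strains. A separate AOX1 3' fragment, together with the AOX1 promoter region, provides homology for integrating the cassette into the yeast genome, since the plasmid has no annotated yeast replication origin.

In E. coli the plasmid is maintained through a ColE1/pMB1-type origin and selected with ampicillin via the β-lactamase gene. Remnants of the pBR322 lineage are also present (bom site, rop fragment, tetracycline resistance gene and promoter fragments), but these are partial. The record supports its use for producing secreted recombinant mutant Ber e 1 in Pichia. It does not state the specific purpose of the S101A substitution.
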