Features (pLannotate 1.2.2; 15 found; start..end, strand, type, name):
      1..936     +  promoter       AOX1 promoter: Pichia pastoris AOX1; inducible promoter, regulated by methanol
    948..1214    +  CDS            α-factor secretion signal: N-terminal secretion signal from S. cerevisiae alpha-factor; MFα1; Cleavage by the Kex2 protease occurs after the dibasic KR sequence. The EA dipeptides are then removed by dipeptidyl aminopeptidase A.
   1203..1544    +  CDS            BE2S1 (fragment): 2SS1_BEREX - Experimental evidence at protein level: Swiss-Prot protein existence level 1. This is a 2S seed storage protein. From Bertholletia excelsa (Brazil nut).
   1578..1643    +  CDS            AOX1 (fragment): ALOX1_KOMPC - Experimental evidence at protein level: Swiss-Prot protein existence level 1. Major isoform of alcohol oxidase, which catalyzes the oxidation of methanol to formaldehyde and hydrogen peroxide, the first step in the methanol utilization pathway of methylotrophic yeasts. From Komagataella phaffii (strain ATCC 76273 / CBS 7435 / CECT 11047 / NRRL Y-11430 / Wegner 21-1) (Yeast) (Pichia pastoris).
   1647..1893    +  terminator     AOX1 terminator: Pichia pastoris AOX1; transcription terminator for AOX1
   1976..2269    +  CDS            TcR (fragment): tetracycline efflux protein; tet; confers resistance to tetracycline
   2306..4840    -  CDS            PpHIS4: multifunctional enzyme, required for histidine biosynthesis; Pichia pastoris HIS4; auxotrophic marker for Pichia pastoris
   4919..5198    +  CDS            TcR (fragment): tetracycline efflux protein; tet; confers resistance to tetracycline
   5195..5943    +  misc_feature   AOX1 3' fragment: region downstream of Pichia pastoris AOX1 gene
   5945..5985    +  CDS            rop (fragment): Rop protein, which maintains plasmids at low copy number; rop
   6087..6227    +  misc_feature   bom: basis of mobility region from pBR322
   6413..7001    -  rep_origin     ori: high-copy-number ColE1/pMB1/pBR322/pUC origin of replication
   7172..8032    -  CDS            AmpR: β-lactamase; bla; confers resistance to ampicillin, carbenicillin, and related antibiotics
   8033..8137    -  promoter       AmpR promoter: bla
   8254..8277    +  promoter       tet promoter (fragment): E. coli promoter for tetracycline efflux protein gene
>Addgene plasmid #128529 | pMJA154 | addgene full sequence | sequence record 251267 | Addgene NGS Result
GATCTAACATCCAAAGACGAAAGGTTGAATGAAACCTTTTTGCCATCCGACATCCACAGGTCCATTCTCA
CACATAAGTGCCAAACGCAACAGGAGGGGATACACTAGCAGCAGACCGTTGCAAACGCAGGACCTCCACT
CCTCTTCTCCTCAACACCCACTTTTGCCATCGAAAAACCAGCCCAGTTATTGGGCTTGATTGGAGCTCGC
TCATTCCAATTCCTTCTATTAGGCTACTAACACCATGACTTTATTAGCCTGTCTATCCTGGCCCCCCTGG
CGAGGTTCATGTTTGTTTATTTCCGAATGCAACAAGCTCCGCATTACACCCGAACATCACTCCAGATGAG
GGCTTTCTGAGTGTGGGGTCAAATAGTTTCATGTTCCCCAAATGGCCCAAAACTGACAGTTTAAACGCTG
TCTTGGAACCTAATATGACAAAAGCGTGATCTCATCCAAGATGAACTAAGTTTGGTTCGTTGAAATGCTA
ACGGCCAGTTGGTCAAAAAGAAACTTCCAAAAGTCGGCATACCGTTTGTCTTGTTTGGTATTGATTGACG
AATGCTCAAAAATAATCTCATTAATGCTTAGCGCAGTCTCTCTATCGCTTCTGAACCCCGGTGCACCTGT
GCCGAAACGCAAATGGGGAAACACCCGCTTTTTGGATGATTATGCATTGTCTCCACATTGTATGCTTCCA
AGATTCTGGTGGGAATACTGCTGATAGCCTAACGTTCATGATCAAAATTTAACTGTTCTAACCCCTACTT
GACAGCAATATATAAACAGAAGGAAGCTGCCCTGTCTTAAACCTTTTTTTTTATCATCATTATTAGCTTA
CTTTCATAATTGCGACTGGTTCCAATTGACAAGCTTTTGATTTTAACGACTTTTAACGACAACTTGAGAA
GATCAAAAAACAACTAATTATTCGAAGGATCCAAACGATGAGATTTCCTTCAATTTTTACTGCAGTTTTA
TTCGCAGCATCCTCCGCATTAGCTGCTCCAGTCAACACTACAACAGAAGATGAAACGGCACAAATTCCGG
CTGAAGCTGTCATCGGTTACTCAGATTTAGAAGGGGATTTCGATGTTGCTGTTTTGCCATTTTCCAACAG
CACAAATAACGGGTTATTGTTTATAAATACTACTATTGCCAGCATTGCTGCTAAAGAAGAAGGGGTATCT
CTCGAGAAAAGAGAGGCTGAAGCTCAGGAGGAGTGTCGCGAGCAGATGCAGAGACAGCAGATGCTCAGCC
ACTGCCGGATGTATATGAGACAGCAGATGGAGGAGAGCACGTACCAGACCATGCCCAGGCGGGGAATGGA
GCCGCATATGAGCGAGTGCTGCGAGCAGCTGGAGGGGATGGACGAGAGCTGCAGATGCGAAGGCTTAAGG
ATGATGATGAGGATGATGCAACAGAAGGAGATGCAACCCCGAGGGGAGCAGATGCGAAGGATGATGAGGC
TGGCCGAGAATATCCCTTCCCGCTGCAACCTCGCTCCCATGAGATGCCCCATGGGTGGCTCCATTGCCGG
GTTCTGAGAATTCCCTAGGGCGGCCGCGAATTAATTCGCCTTAGACATGACTGTTCCTCAGTTCAAGTTG
GGCACTTACGAGAAGACCGGTCTTGCTAGATTCTAATCAAGAGGATGTCAGAATGCCATTTGCCTGAGAG
ATGCAGGCTTCATTTTTGATACTTTTTTATTTGTAACCTATATAGTATAGGATTTTTTTTGTCATTTTGT
TTCTTCTCGTACGAGCTTGCTCCTGATCAGCCTATCTCGCAGCTGATGAATATCTTGTGGTAGGGGTTTG
GGAAAATCATTCGAGTTTGATGTTTTTCTTGGTATTTCCCACTCCTCTTCAGAGTACAGAAGATTAAGTG
AGACGTTCGTTTGTGCAAGCTTATCGATAAGCTTTAATGCGGTAGTTTATCACAGTTAAATTGCTAACGC
AGTCAGGCACCGTGTATGAAATCTAACAATGCGCTCATCGTCATCCTCGGCACCGTCACCCTGGATGCTG
TAGGCATAGGCTTGGTTATGCCGGTACTGCCGGGCCTCTTGCGGGATATCGTCCATTCCGACAGCATCGC
CAGTCACTATGGCGTGCTGCTAGCGCTATATGCGTTGATGCAATTTCTATGCGCACCCGTTCTCGGAGCA
CTGTCCGACCGCTTTGGCCGCCGCCCAGTCCTGCTCGCTTCGCTACTTGGAGCCACTATCGACTACGCGA
TCATGGCGACCACACCCGTCCTGTGGATCTATCGAATCTAAATGTAAGTTAAAATCTCTAAATAATTAAA
TAAGTCCCAGTTTCTCCATACGAACCTTAACAGCATTGCGGTGAGCATCTAGACCTTCAACAGCAGCCAG
ATCCATCACTGCTTGGCCAATATGTTTCAGTCCCTCAGGAGTTACGTCTTGTGAAGTGATGAACTTCTGG
AAGGTTGCAGTGTTAACTCCGCTGTATTGACGGGCATATCCGTACGTTGGCAAAGTGTGGTTGGTACCGG
AGGAGTAATCTCCACAACTCTCTGGAGAGTAGGCACCAACAAACACAGATCCAGCGTGTTGTACTTGATC
AACATAAGAAGAAGCATTCTCGATTTGCAGGATCAAGTGTTCAGGAGCGTACTGATTGGACATTTCCAAA
GCCTGCTCGTAGGTTGCAACCGATAGGGTTGTAGAGTGTGCAATACACTTGCGTACAATTTCAACCCTTG
GCAACTGCACAGCTTGGTTGTGAACAGCATCTTCAATTCTGGCAAGCTCCTTGTCTGTCATATCGACAGC
CAACAGAATCACCTGGGAATCAATACCATGTTCAGCTTGAGACAGAAGGTCTGAGGCAACGAAATCTGGA
TCAGCGTATTTATCAGCAATAACTAGAACTTCAGAAGGCCCAGCAGGCATGTCAATACTACACAGGGCTG
ATGTGTCATTTTGAACCATCATCTTGGCAGCAGTAACGAACTGGTTTCCTGGACCAAATATTTTGTCACA
CTTAGGAACAGTTTCTGTTCCGTAAGCCATAGCAGCTACTGCCTGGGCGCCTCCTGCTAGCACGATACAC
TTAGCACCAACCTTGTGGGCAACGTAGATGACTTCTGGGGTAAGGGTACCATCCTTCTTAGGTGGAGATG
CAAAAACAATTTCTTTGCAACCAGCAACTTTGGCAGGAACACCCAGCATCAGGGAAGTGGAAGGCAGAAT
TGCGGTTCCACCAGGAATATAGAGGCCAACTTTCTCAATAGGTCTTGCAAAACGAGAGCAGACTACACCA
GGGCAAGTCTCAACTTGCAACGTCTCCGTTAGTTGAGCTTCATGGAATTTCCTGACGTTATCTATAGAGA
GATCAATGGCTCTCTTAACGTTATCTGGCAATTGCATAAGTTCCTCTGGGAAAGGAGCTTCTAACACAGG
TGTCTTCAAAGCGACTCCATCAAACTTGGCAGTTAGTTCTAAAAGGGCTTTGTCACCATTTTGACGAACA
TTGTCGACAATTGGTTTGACTAATTCCATAATCTGTTCCGTTTTCTGGATAGGACGACGAAGGGCATCTT
CAATTTCTTGTGAGGAGGCCTTAGAAACGTCAATTTTGCACAATTCAATACGACCTTCAGAAGGGACTTC
TTTAGGTTTGGATTCTTCTTTAGGTTGTTCCTTGGTGTATCCTGGCTTGGCATCTCCTTTCCTTCTAGTG
ACCTTTAGGGACTTCATATCCAGGTTTCTCTCCACCTCGTCCAACGTCACACCGTACTTGGCACATCTAA
CTAATGCAAAATAAAATAAGTCAGCACATTCCCAGGCTATATCTTCCTTGGATTTAGCTTCTGCAAGTTC
ATCAGCTTCCTCCCTAATTTTAGCGTTCAACAAAACTTCGTCGTCAAATAACCGTTTGGTATAAGAACCT
TCTGGAGCATTGCTCTTACGATCCCACAAGGTGGCTTCCATGGCTCTAAGACCCTTTGATTGGCCAAAAC
AGGAAGTGCGTTCCAAGTGACAGAAACCAACACCTGTTTGTTCAACCACAAATTTCAAGCAGTCTCCATC
ACAATCCAATTCGATACCCAGCAACTTTTGAGTTGCTCCAGATGTAGCACCTTTATACCACAAACCGTGA
CGACGAGATTGGTAGACTCCAGTTTGTGTCCTTATAGCCTCCGGAATAGACTTTTTGGACGAGTACACCA
GGCCCAACGAGTAATTAGAAGAGTCAGCCACCAAAGTAGTGAATAGACCATCGGGGCGGTCAGTAGTCAA
AGACGCCAACAAAATTTCACTGACAGGGAACTTTTTGACATCTTCAGAAAGTTCGTATTCAGTAGTCAAT
TGCCGAGCATCAATAATGGGGATTATACCAGAAGCAACAGTGGAAGTCACATCTACCAACTTTGCGGTCT
CAGAAAAAGCATAAACAGTTCTACTACCGCCATTAGTGAAACTTTTCAAATCGCCCAGTGGAGAAGAAAA
AGGCACAGCGATACTAGCATTAGCGGGCAAGGATGCAACTTTATCAACCAGGGTCCTATAGATAACCCTA
GCGCCTGGGATCATCCTTTGGACAACTCTTTCTGCCAAATCTAGGTCCAAAATCACTTCATTGATACCAT
TATTGTACAACTTGAGCAAGTTGTCGATCAGCTCCTCAAATTGGTCCTCTGTAACGGATGACTCAACTTG
CACATTAACTTGAAGCTCAGTCGATTGAGTGAACTTGATCAGGTTGTGCAGCTGGTCAGCAGCATAGGGA
AACACGGCTTTTCCTACCAAACTCAAGGAATTATCAAACTCTGCAACACTTGCGTATGCAGGTAGCAAGG
GAAATGTCATACTTGAAGTCGGACAGTGAGTGTAGTCTTGAGAAATTCTGAAGCCGTATTTTTATTATCA
GTGAGTCAGTCATCAGGAGATCCTCTACGCCGGACGCATCGTGGCCGGCATCACCGGCGCCACAGGTGCG
GTTGCTGGCGCCTATATCGCCGACATCACCGATGGGGAAGATCGGGCTCGCCACTTCGGGCTCATGAGCG
CTTGTTTCGGCGTGGGTATGGTGGCAGGCCCCGTGGCCGGGGGACTGTTGGGCGCCATCTCCTTGCATGC
ACCATTCCTTGCGGCGGCGGTGCTCAACGGCCTCAACCTACTACTGGGCTGCTTCCTAATGCAGGAGTCG
CATAAGGGAGAGCGTCGAGTATCTATGATTGGAAGTATGGGAATGGTGATACCCGCATTCTTCAGTGTCT
TGAGGTCTCCTATCAGATTATGCCCAACTAAAGCAACCGGAGGAGGAGATTTCATGGTAAATTTCTCTGA
CTTTTGGTCATCAGTAGACTCGAACTGTGAGACTATCTCGGTTATGACAGCAGAAATGTCCTTCTTGGAG
ACAGTAAATGAAGTCCCACCAATAAAGAAATCCTTGTTATCAGGAACAAACTTCTTGTTTCGAACTTTTT
CGGTGCCTTGAACTATAAAATGTAGAGTGGATATGTCGGGTAGGAATGGAGCGGGCAAATGCTTACCTTC
TGGACCTTCAAGAGGTATGTAGGGTTTGTAGATACTGATGCCAACTTCAGTGACAACGTTGCTATTTCGT
TCAAACCATTCCGAATCCAGAGAAATCAAAGTTGTTTGTCTACTATTGATCCAAGCCAGTGCGGTCTTGA
AACTGACAATAGTGTGCTCGTGTTTTGAGGTCATCTTTGTATGAATAAATCTAGTCTTTGATCTAAATAA
TCTTGACGAGCCAGACGATAATACCAATCTAAACTCTTTAAACGTTAAAGGACAAGTATGTCTGCCTGTA
TTAAACCCCAAATCAGCTCGTAGTCTGATCCTCATCAACTTGAGGGGCACTATCTTGTTTTAGAGAAATT
TGCGGAGATGCGATATCGAGAAAAAGGTACGCTGATTTTAAACGTGAAATTTATCTCAAGATCTGCTGCC
TCGCGCGTTTCGGTGATGACGGTGAAAACCTCTGACACATGCAGCTCCCGGAGACGGTCACAGCTTGTCT
GTAAGCGGATGCCGGGAGCAGACAAGCCCGTCAGGGCGCGTCAGCGGGTGTTGGCGGGTGTCGGGGCGCA
GCCATGACCCAGTCACGTAGCGATAGCGGAGTGTATACTGGCTTAACTATGCGGCATCAGAGCAGATTGT
ACTGAGAGTGCACCATATGCGGTGTGAAATACCGCACAGATGCGTAAGGAGAAAATACCGCATCAGGCGC
TCTTCCGCTTCCTCGCTCACTGACTCGCTGCGCTCGGTCGTTCGGCTGCGGCGAGCGGTATCAGCTCACT
CAAAGGCGGTAATACGGTTATCCACAGAATCAGGGGATAACGCAGGAAAGAACATGTGAGCAAAAGGCCA
GCAAAAGGCCAGGAACCGTAAAAAGGCCGCGTTGCTGGCGTTTTTCCATAGGCTCCGCCCCCCTGACGAG
CATCACAAAAATCGACGCTCAAGTCAGAGGTGGCGAAACCCGACAGGACTATAAAGATACCAGGCGTTTC
CCCCTGGAAGCTCCCTCGTGCGCTCTCCTGTTCCGACCCTGCCGCTTACCGGATACCTGTCCGCCTTTCT
CCCTTCGGGAAGCGTGGCGCTTTCTCATAGCTCACGCTGTAGGTATCTCAGTTCGGTGTAGGTCGTTCGC
TCCAAGCTGGGCTGTGTGCACGAACCCCCCGTTCAGCCCGACCGCTGCGCCTTATCCGGTAACTATCGTC
TTGAGTCCAACCCGGTAAGACACGACTTATCGCCACTGGCAGCAGCCACTGGTAACAGGATTAGCAGAGC
GAGGTATGTAGGCGGTGCTACAGAGTTCTTGAAGTGGTGGCCTAACTACGGCTACACTAGAAGGACAGTA
TTTGGTATCTGCGCTCTGCTGAAGCCAGTTACCTTCGGAAAAAGAGTTGGTAGCTCTTGATCCGGCAAAC
AAACCACCGCTGGTAGCGGTGGTTTTTTTGTTTGCAAGCAGCAGATTACGCGCAGAAAAAAAGGATCTCA
AGAAGATCCTTTGATCTTTTCTACGGGGTCTGACGCTCAGTGGAACGAAAACTCACGTTAAGGGATTTTG
GTCATGAGATTATCAAAAAGGATCTTCACCTAGATCCTTTTAAATTAAAAATGAAGTTTTAAATCAATCT
AAAGTATATATGAGTAAACTTGGTCTGACAGTTACCAATGCTTAATCAGTGAGGCACCTATCTCAGCGAT
CTGTCTATTTCGTTCATCCATAGTTGCCTGACTCCCCGTCGTGTAGATAACTACGATACGGGAGGGCTTA
CCATCTGGCCCCAGTGCTGCAATGATACCGCGAGACCCACGCTCACCGGCTCCAGATTTATCAGCAATAA
ACCAGCCAGCCGGAAGGGCCGAGCGCAGAAGTGGTCCTGCAACTTTATCCGCCTCCATCCAGTCTATTAA
TTGTTGCCGGGAAGCTAGAGTAAGTAGTTCGCCAGTTAATAGTTTGCGCAACGTTGTTGCCATTGCTGCA
GGCATCGTGGTGTCACGCTCGTCGTTTGGTATGGCTTCATTCAGCTCCGGTTCCCAACGATCAAGGCGAG
TTACATGATCCCCCATGTTGTGCAAAAAAGCGGTTAGCTCCTTCGGTCCTCCGATCGTTGTCAGAAGTAA
GTTGGCCGCAGTGTTATCACTCATGGTTATGGCAGCACTGCATAATTCTCTTACTGTCATGCCATCCGTA
AGATGCTTTTCTGTGACTGGTGAGTACTCAACCAAGTCATTCTGAGAATAGTGTATGCGGCGACCGAGTT
GCTCTTGCCCGGCGTCAACACGGGATAATACCGCGCCACATAGCAGAACTTTAAAAGTGCTCATCATTGG
AAAACGTTCTTCGGGGCGAAAACTCTCAAGGATCTTACCGCTGTTGAGATCCAGTTCGATGTAACCCACT
CGTGCACCCAACTGATCTTCAGCATCTTTTACTTTCACCAGCGTTTCTGGGTGAGCAAAAACAGGAAGGC
AAAATGCCGCAAAAAAGGGAATAAGGGCGACACGGAAATGTTGAATACTCATACTCTTCCTTTTTCAATA
TTATTGAAGCATTTATCAGGGTTATTGTCTCATGAGCGGATACATATTTGAATGTATTTAGAAAAATAAA
CAAATAGGGGTTCCGCGCACATTTCCCCGAAAAGTGCCACCTGACGTCTAAGAAACCATTATTATCATGA
CATTAACCTATAAAAATAGGCGTATCACGAGGCCCTTTCGTCTTCAAGAATTAATTCTCATGTTTGACAG
CTTATCATCGATAAGCTGACTCATGTTGGTATTGTGAAATAGACGCAGATCGGGAACACTGAAAAATAAC
AGTTATTATTCGA
