>Addgene plasmid #128529 | pMJA154 | depositor partial sequence | sequence record 246374 | Ber e 1 gene
GAGGCTGAAGCTCAGGAGGAGTGTCGCGAGCAGATGCAGAGACAGCAGATGCTCAGCCACTGCCGGATGT
ATATGAGACAGCAGATGGAGGAGAGCACGTACCAGACCATGCCCAGGCGGGGAATGGAGCCGCATATGAG
CGAGTGCTGCGAGCAGCTGGAGGGGATGGACGAGAGCTGCAGATGCGAAGGCTTAAGGATGATGATGAGG
ATGATGCAACAGAAGGAGATGCAACCCCGAGGGGAGCAGATGCGAAGGATGATGAGGCTGGCCGAGAATA
TCCCTTCCCGCTGCAACCTCGCTCCCATGAGATGCCCCATGGGTGGCTCCATTGCCGGGTTCTGA
